Addgene plasmid #18877: pSVD5
Depositing lab: Jay Keasling. Depositing organization: University of California, Berkeley. Publication: Manipulation of independent synthesis and degradation of polyphosphate in Escherichia coli for investigation of phosphate secretion from the cell. Van Dien SJ, Keyhani S, Yang C, Keasling JD. Appl Environ Microbiol. 1997 May . 63(5):1689-95. PubMed 9143103.
Backbone
  Vector backbone: pBAD18
  Vector type: Bacterial Expression, Synthetic Biology
Growth in bacteria
  Bacterial resistance: Ampicillin, 100 μg/mL
  Growth temperature: 37°C
  Growth strain: DH5alpha
  Copy number: Unknown
Gene/Insert
  Gene/Insert name: exopolyphosphatase (alt name: ppx)
  Species: E.coli
  GenBank ID: L06129
  Cloning method: Restriction Enzyme
  Sequencing primers: 5′ n/a
Terms and licenses: Academic/Nonprofit Terms; Industry Terms: Not Available to Industry
How to cite: pSVD5 was a gift from Jay Keasling (Addgene plasmid # 18877 ; http://n2t.net/addgene:18877 ; RRID:Addgene_18877)
