[The description below was written by a language model from this plasmid's Addgene catalogue record.]
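Description:
pSVD5 is a bacterial expression plasmid built on the pBAD18 backbone and carrying the Escherichia coli ppx gene, which encodes exopolyphosphatase. It is maintained in E. coli under ampicillin selection; the record lists the copy number as unknown and includes no feature table, so the replication origin, exact insert boundaries and any tags are not documented here. The insert was introduced by restriction enzyme cloning, but the sites used are not given.

The record does not explicitly name the promoter. However, pBAD18 is a standard arabinose-regulated vector in which a cloned gene sits downstream of the araBAD promoter, with the araC regulator encoded on the same plasmid, so that expression is induced by L-arabinose and kept low in its absence. On that basis ppx in pSVD5 is presumably under arabinose control. Exopolyphosphatase processively removes terminal phosphate residues from inorganic polyphosphate chains, releasing orthophosphate, so inducing it gives an experimental handle on polyphosphate breakdown in the cell.

The associated publication concerns independent manipulation of polyphosphate synthesis and degradation in E. coli to study phosphate secretion. This suggests pSVD5 supplies the controllable degradation arm of that system, intended to work alongside a separately regulated polyphosphate synthesis function. Its classification under synthetic biology as well as bacterial expression fits this use in engineering and probing phosphate metabolism, for example accumulating polyphosphate and then triggering its hydrolysis and the release of phosphate from cells.
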