>Addgene plasmid #18877 | pSVD5 | addgene partial sequence | sequence record 24752 | pBAD-fwd
ACTNCTGAGCTTTTNTCGCACTCTCTACTGTTTCTCCATACCCGTTTTTTTGGGCTAGCGAATTCGAGCT
CGGTACCCGGGGATCCTCTAGAGTCGACCTGCAGGGAGGAATAACCCTATGCCAATACACGATAAATCCC
CTCGTCCGCAGGAGTTTGCTGCGGTCGATCTTGGTTCAAACAGTTTTCACATGGTCATAGCCCGTGTGGT
AGATGGTGCCATGCAGATTATTGGCCGCCTGAAACAGCGGGTGCATCTGGCGGACGGCCTGGGGCCAGAT
AATATGTTGAGTGAAGAGGCAATGACGCGCGGTTTAAACTGTCTGTCGCTGTTTGCCGAACGGCTACAAG
GGTTTTCTCCTGCCAGCGTCTGTATAGTTGGTACCCATACGCTGCGTCAGGCGCTGAACGCCACTGACTT
TCTGAAACGCGCGGAAAAGGTCATTCCCTACCCGATTGAAATTATTTCCGGTAATGAAGAAGCCCGTCTG
ATTTTTATGGGCGTGGAACATACCCAACCGGAAAAAGGTCGCAAACTGGTTATTGATATTGGCGGCGGAT
CTACGGAACTGGTGATTGGTGAAAATTTCGAACCTATTCTCGTTGAAAGCCGCCGGATGGGTTGTGTCAG
CTTTGCCCAGCTTTATTTTCCTGGCGGGGTCATCAATAAAGAGAATTTTCAGCGCGCTCGCATGGCGGCA
GCACAAAAACTGGAACTTTAACCTGGCATTCCGTATTCAGGGCTGGAACGTTGCATGGGCGCTTCCGGTA
CATAAANCCGCCATGANTGTAATGGAATGGCGAGAAGACGNNAATACCCCGACGCTGAAACTGNAAAGAN
TTACTCCNNATN
